>Addgene plasmid #46115 | pattB-synaptobrevin-7-QFBDAD-hsp70 | depositor full sequence | sequence record 65013 | pattB-synaptobrevin-7-QFBDAD-hsp70 sequence 10623 bps
CTG
[124 nt withheld, positions 4-127]
C
[91 nt withheld, positions 129-219]
A
[49 nt withheld, positions 221-269]
CCTTTGACGTTGGAGTCCACGTTCTTT
[37 nt withheld, positions 297-333]
ACCCTATCTCGGTCTATTCTTTTGATTTATAAGGGATTTTGCCGATTTCGGCCTATTGGTTAAAAAATGA
GCTGATTTAACAAAAATTTAACGCGAATTTTAACAAAATATTAACGCTTACAATTTCCATTCGCCATTCA
GGCTGCGCAACTGTTGGGAAGGGCGATCGGTGCGGGCCTCTTCGCTATTACGCCAGCTGGCGAAAGGGGG
ATGTGCTGCAAGGCGATTAAGTTGGGTAACGCCAGGGTTTTCCCAGTCACGACGTTGTAAAACGACGGCC
AGTGAATTGTAATACGACTCACTATAGGGCGAATTGGGTACGTACCGGGCCCCTAGTATGTATGTAAGTT
AATAAAACCCATTTTTGCGGAAAGTAGATAAAAAAAACATTTTTTTTTTTTACTGCACTGGATATCATTG
AACTTATCTGATCAGTTTTAAATTTACTTCGATCCAAGGGTATTTGATGTACCAGGTTCTTTCGATTACC
TCTCACTCAAAATGACATTCCACTCAAAGTCAGCGCTGTTTGCCTCCTTCTCTGTCCACAGAAATATCGC
CGTCTCTTTCGCCGCTGCGTCCGCTATCTCTTTCGCCACCGTTTGTAGCGTTACGTAGCGTCAATGTCCG
CCTTCAGTTGCATTTTGTCAGCGGTTTCGTGACGAAGCTCCAAGCGGTTTACGCCATCAATTAAACACAA
AGTGCTGTGCCAAAACTCCTCTCGCTTCTTATTTTTGTTTGTTTTTTGAGTGATTGGGGTGGTGATTGGT
TTTGGGTGGGTAAGCAGGGGAAAGTGTGAAAAATCCCGGCAATGGGCCAAGAGGATCAGGAGCTATTAAT
TCGCGGAGGCAGCAAACACCCATCTGCCGAGCATCTGAACAATGTGAGTAGTACATGTGCATACATCTTA
AGTTCACTTGATCTATAGGAACTGCGATTGCAACATCAAATTGTCTGCGGCGTGAGAACTGCGACCCACA
AAAATCCCAAACCGCAATTGCACAAACAAATAGTGACACGAAACAGATTATTCTGGTAGCTGTTCTCGCT
ATATAAGACAATTTTTGAGATCATATCATGATCAAGACATCTAAAGGCATTCATTTTCGACTATATTCTT
TTTTACAAAAAATATAACAACCAGATATTTTAAGCTGATCCTAGATGCACAAAAAATAAATAAAAGTATA
AACCTACTTCGTAGGATACTTCGGGGTACTTTTTGTTCGGGGTTAGATGAGCATAACGCTTGTAGTTGAT
ATTTGAGATCCCCTATCATTGCAGGGTGACAGCGGAGCGGCTTCGCAGAGCTGCATTAACCAGGGCTTCG
GGCAGGCCAAAAACTACGGCACGCTCCGGCCACCCAGTCCGCCGGAGGACTCCGGTTCAGGGAGCGGCCA
ACTAGCCGAGAACCTCACCTATGCCTGGCACAATATGGACATCTTTGGGGCGGTCAATCAGCCGGGCTCC
GGATGGCGGCAGCTGGTCAACCGGACACGCGGACTATTCTGCAACGAGCGACACATACCGGCGCCCAGGA
AACATTTGCTCAAGAACGGTGAGTTTCTATTCGCAGTCGGCTGATCTGTGTGAAATCTTAATAAAGGGTC
CAATTACCAATTTGAAACTCAGTTTGCGGCGTGGCCTATCCGGGCGAACTTTTGGCCGTGATGGGCAGTT
CCGGTGCCGGAAAGACGACCCTGCTGAATGCCCTTGCCTTTCGATCGCCGCAGGGCATCCAAGTATCGCC
ATCCGGGATGCGACTGCTCAATGGCCAACCTGTGGACGCCAAGGAGATGCAGGCCAGGTGCGCCTATGTC
CAGCAGGATGACCTCTTTATCGGCTCCCTAACGGCCAGGGAACACCTGATTTTCCAGGCCATGGTGCGGA
TGCCACGACATCTGACCTATCGGCAGCGAGTGGCCCGCGTGGATCAGGTGATCCAGGAGCTTTCGCTCAG
CAAATGTCAGCACACGATCATCGGTGTGCCCGGCAGGGTGAAAGGTCTGTCCGGCGGAGAAAGGAAGCGT
CTGGCATTCGCCTCCGAGGCACTAACCGATCCGCCGCTTCTGATCTGCGATGAGCCCACCTCCGGACTGG
ACTCATTTACCGCCCACAGCGTCGTCCAGGTGCTGAAGAAGCTGTCGCAGAAGGGCAAGACCGTCATCCT
GACCATTCATCAGCCGTCTTCCGAGCTGTTTGAGCTCTTTGACAAGATCCTTCTGATGGCCGAGGGCAGG
GTAGCTTTCTTGGGCACTCCCAGCGAAGCCGTCGACTTCTTTTCCTAGTGAGTTCGATGTGTTTATTAAG
GGTATCTAGCATTACATTACATCTCAACTCCTATCCAGCGTGGGTGCCCAGTGTCCTACCAACTACAATC
CGGCGGACTTTTACGTACAGGTGTTGGCCGTTGTGCCCGGACGGGAGATCGAGTCCCGTGATCGGATCGC
CAAGATATGCGACAATTTTGCTATTAGCAAAGTAGCCCGGGATATGGAGCAGTTGTTGGCCACCAAAAAT
TTGGAGAAGCCACTGGAGCAGCCGGAGAATGGGTACACCTACAAGGCCACCTGGTTCATGCAGTTCCGGG
CGGTCCTGTGGCGATCCTGGCTGTCGGTGCTCAAGGAACCACTCCTCGTAAAAGTGCGACTTATTCAGAC
AACGGTGAGTGGTTCCAGTGGAAACAAATGATATAACGCTTACAATTCTTGGAAACAAATTCGCTAGATT
TTAGTTAGAATTGCCTGATTCCACACCCTTCTTAGTTTTTTTCAATGAGATGTATAGTTTATAGTTTTGC
AGAAAATAAATAAATTTCATTTAACTCGCGAACATGTTGAAGATATGAATATTAATGAGATGCGAGTAAC
ATTTTAATTTGCAGATGGTTGCCATCTTGATTGGCCTCATCTTTTTGGGCCAACAACTCACGCAAGTGGG
CGTGATGAATATCAACGGAGCCATCTTCCTCTTCCTGACCAACATGACCTTTCAAAACGTCTTTGCCACG
ATAAATGTAAGTCTTGTTTAGAATACATTTGCATATTAATAATTTACTAACTTTCTAATGAATCGATTCG
ATTTAGGTGTTCACCTCAGAGCTGCCAGTTTTTATGAGGGAGGCCCGAAGTCGACTTTATCGCTGTGACA
CATACTTTCTGGGCAAAACGATTGCCGAATTACCGCTTTTTCTCACAGTGCCACTGGTCTTCACGGCGAT
TGCCTATCCGATGATCGGACTGCGGGCCGGAGTGCTGCACTTCTTCAACTGCCTGGCGCTGGTCACTCTG
GTGGCCAATGTGTCAACGTCCTTCGGATATCTAATATCCTGCGCCAGCTCCTCGACCTCGATGGCGCTGT
CTGTGGGTCCGCCGGTTATCATACCATTCCTGCTCTTTGGCGGCTTCTTCTTGAACTCGGGCTCGGTGCC
AGTATACCTCAAATGGTTGTCGTACCTCTCATGGTTCCGTTACGCCAACGAGGGTCTGCTGATTAACCAA
TGGGCGGACGTGGAGCCGGGCGAAATTAGCTGCACATCGTCGAACACCACGTGCCCCAGTTCGGGCAAGG
TCATCCTGGAGACGCTTAACTTCTCCGCCGCCGATCTGCCGCTGGACTACGTGGGTCTGGCCATTCTCAT
CGTGAGCTTCCGGGTGCTCGCATATCTGGCTCTAAGACTTCGGGCCCGACGCAAGGAGTAGCCGACATAT
ATCCGAAATAACTGCTTGTTTTTTTTTTTTACCATTATTACCATCGTGTTTACTGTTTATTGCCCCCTCA
AAAAGCTAATGTAATTATATTTGTGCCAATAAAAACAAGATATGACCTATAGAATACAAGTATTTCCCCT
TCGAACATCCCCACAAGTAGACTTTGGATTTGTCTTCTAACCAAAAGACTTACACACCTGCATACCTTAC
ATCAAAAACTCGTTTATCGCTACATAAAACACCGGGATATATTTTTTATATACATACTTTTCAAATCGCG
CGCCCTCTTCATAATTCACCTCCACCACACCACGTTTCGTAGTTGCTCTTTCGCTGTCTCCCACCCGCTC
TCCGCAACACATTCACCTTTTGTTCGACGACCTTGGAGCGACTGTCGTTAGTTCCGCGCGATTCGGTTCG
CTCAAATGGTTCCGAGTGGTTCATTTCGTCTCAATAGAAATTAGTAATAAATATTTGTATGTACAATTTA
TTTGCTCCAATATATTTGTATATATTTCCCTCACAGCTATATTTATTCTAATTTAATATTATGACTTTTT
AAGGTAATTTTTTGTGACCTGTTCGGAGTGATTAGCGTTACAATTTGAACTGAAAGTGACATCCAGTGTT
TGTTCCTTGTGTAGATGCATCTCAAAAAAATGGTGGGCATAATAGTGTTGTTTATATATATCAAAAATAA
CAACTATAATAATAAGAATACATTTAATTTAGAAAATGCTTGGATTTCACTGGAACTAGGCTAGCATAAC
TTCGTATAATGTATGCTATACGAAGTTATGCTAGCGGATCCGACCTCAAAGATGGAAGCGGAGCAGAAGG
AGCGATTTCAGACAGACGCCCCCAAGTTTTGGGATTCCTTCTACGGCATTCACGACAACCGCTTCTTCAA
GGATCGCCACTGGCTGTTTACGGAGTTCCCCGAACTAGCTCCTCTGGCGGCGGATTCGGCGGTACTGCAA
CCACGTAGCATTTTCGAACTGGGCTGTGGAGTAGGAAACACAATTTTACCCCTTCTACAGTACAGCTCTG
AACCGCAGCTCAAGGTTTTCGGATGTGACTTCTCCGCCCGGGCCATTGAAATCCTGCGAAGCCAACGGCA
GTTCGACGAGAAGCGCTGCGAGGTGTTTGTCATGGATGCCACGCTGGATCATTGGCAGGTGCCCTTCGAG
GAAAACTCACAGGACATTATTGTGATGATTTTTGTGCTGTCCGCAATTGAGCCAAAGAAAATGCAGCGGG
TATTGGACAATTGCTATCGCTACCTGCGTCCCGGTGGCTTGCTCCTCTTCCGCGACTACGGACGATACGA
CCTGGCACAGCTGCGCTTCAAGAGCGGCAAGTGTATGGAGGACAACTTCTACGTGCGAGGCGACGGCACC
ATGGTGTACTTCTTCACGGAGGAAGAACTGCGGGGTATGATGACTCAAGCGGGGCTGCAGGAGGAGCAGC
TCATTGTGGACCGAAGACTGCAAGTTAATCGCTGTCGCGGCTTGAAAATGTACCGCGTGTGGATTCAGAC
AAAGTTCAGGAAACCGCTTTAAATCAATTTAGACGAATAGTTCTGTGCATTTTAAACCTTGTTCAAATCA
ATTGATATAATTATTTACACGATATATTTAAAAATACAAAGTTAAAACTTCAAACTGTAATATTACTAGA
ACTTTGAGCATTTCTTTTTCTTGATGGAAAGCCCGGCTTGTTTTTAAATTTCCCACCCCTTGGCCATCGG
CACTTGGAAATCGCTAAGGAAAAGCTTCTCGCTGGAACACCATTCGCTGCTGGCCATCCAGGCAGCTTTT
TCCCCAAATACACATAACAGTTAGGAAAGCTGCAAGTTTTCGCAGTTGGCCAAAAACGTCGTAAGTGAAA
ATTTTCCTGGTGCTGCGTAAAAAAATTCGTAAAATATTAGTTAAGCCTGGTTTTTGTAAACTCAAGTTGC
CCGAGCAAAAGTAAAGTGATTCTGATCAAAAGTGCTAAAACTGATTGATTAGGAAAACGAAGATCAAACG
AAATGTCAACCAAAGTCAGCGAAAACCCTTGTCGTGCAGAATTTCATTGATTTTTTCTTCTGAGCCCACG
TTGGCCAGTTGGGCACTTGAAATTATTTTTAAAACGTTTTGCATTTTGAAGACATCTTAGGTGCCCCTGG
GGGTATGCAACGGAAATGAGGAAGGACATGCCTCATGGCTGGGCGTGTTGCTGCCACCCAAATAGTCCTC
TTACGTCCCAATTAGAATCCCATAGCTGCCCATTTCAAGCATTAACCGATGTACTAAAAATAGTTGCAAC
TATTTTCGCACTCTATTCAGCAGCAGTTCCAGCGCTGAGCCAGAAAATTCCTGCGAAAGGCTGTCGTGGC
AAGTGTTACCCGCACACATACACATCATCCAGATCCAGCCAATCCCCCCGTGGAGTGGAGTGAATTTTCA
TTGACGACGGGGCGAAAAAGCTCTGGCGGAAGAGCGACAGAGAGAGAGAGAAACAGAGAGAGAGAGAGAG
AAGCGGCACTGAGAGCGCAACCCTCTAGAACAAAAACAACGAAACAGAGTTCAGCTGCACCACCACCCAC
TACCTACACCACCAACGCCACCACCGCCCACTGACCATCCCACATCCCGACCTGCGCCAGTGGAAGACAG
TGAAAGAGGCCAAGTGCATCGTGCATAGAGTACCTTCATCCTAATCATCGACAGCCGAATTCCAACATGC
CACCCAAGCGCAAAACGCTTAACGCTGCGGCTGAGGCTAACGCTCATGCCGACGGACACGCCGACGGAAA
CGCCGACGGACACGTGGCCAATACGGCCGCGTCCTCGAATAATGCGAGGTTCGCTGATCTCACTAACATC
GATACTCCGGGTCTGGGACCCACAACTACGACCCTGCTCGTGGAACCAGCACGCTCAAAGCGTCAACGAG
TGTCCCGCGCATGCGACCAGTGCCGTGCAGCCCGAGAGAAATGCGACGGAATACAGCCTGCGTGTTTCCC
GTGCGTTTCCCAGGGAAGGTCCTGCACTTATCAGGCTTCGCCGAAAAAGAGGGGAGTTCAAACCGGTTAT
ATTCGTACGCTGGAGCTCGCCCTCGCCTGGATGTTTGAAAATGTCGCGCGTTCCGAAGATGCCTTGCATA
ACCTCCTCGTCCGTGACGCCGGACAAGGATCAGCTCTGCTCGTTGGTAAAGATTCGCCGGCTGCCGAGCG
ACTCCATGCCCGTTGGGCTACTAGCCGTGTCAATAAGAGCATTACCCGCCTCCTCCGTCAGTTGGAGCTC
CCTCCTACCGCCACGGCTACGGCCTCGATAATGCCGCACGTGATGGAGCAGCCTCTCAGTACCAGCATTA
ACCCCGTCAACGACCGCTTCAACGGTATTCCCAACCCCACTCCGTATAACTCCGATGCAGCTCTCGATGC
TATCACTCAGACCAACGATTATGGAAGCGTAAATACACATGGTATCCTCTCTACTTACCCGCCACCGGCT
ACGCACCTTAATGAAGCTTCCGTCGCTCTCGCTCCCGGTGGCGCCCCCCCCCGACCGCCTCCTCCGTATG
TTGACAGCACGACCAATCACCCGCCGTACCACTCGAATCTGGTTCCAATGGCGAACTTTGGTTACTCGAC
CGTTGATTACGATGCCATGGTTGACGATTTGGCTAGCATTGAATACACGGACGCTGTGGATGTCGACCCA
CAGTTTATGACCAATCTGGGATTCGTTCCTGGATGTAACTTCTCCGACATTAATACATACGAACAGTGAT
GACGTCTATCGATACCGTCGACTAAAGCCAAATAGAAAATTATTCAGTTCCTGGCTTAAGTTTTTAAAAG
TGATATTATTTATTTGGTTGTAACCAACCAAAAGAATGTAAATAACTAATACATAATTATGTTAGTTTTA
AGTTAGCAACAAATTGATTTTAGCTATATTAGCTACTTGGTTAATAAATAGAATATATTTATTTAAAGAT
AATTGCGTTTTTATTGTCAGGGAGTGAGTTTGCTTAAAAACTCGTTTAGATCCGCGGCCGCGGCTCGAGG
GTACCTCTAGAGATCCACTAGTGTCGACGATGTAGGTCACGGTCTCGAAGCCGCGGTGCGGGTGCCAGGG
CGTGCCCTTGGGCTCCCCGGGCGCGTACTCCACCTCACCCATCTGGTCCATCATGATGAACGGGTCGAGG
TGGCGGTAGTTGATCCCGGCGAACGCGCGGCGCACCGGGAAGCCCTCGCCCTCGAAACCGCTGGGCGCGG
TGGTCACGGTGAGCACGGGACGTGCGACGGCGTCGGCGGGTGCGGATACGCGGGGCAGCGTCAGCGGGTT
CTCGACGGTCACGGCGGGCATGTCGACACTAGTTCTAGCCAGCTTTTGTTCCCTTTAGTGAGGGTTAATT
TCGAGCTTGGCGTAATCATGGTCATAGCTGTTTCCTGTGTGAAATTGTTATCCGCTCACAATTCCACACA
ACATACGAGCCGGAAGCATAAAGTGTAAAGCCTGGGGTGCCTAATGAGTGAGCTAACTCACATTAATTGC
GTTGCGCTCACTGCCCGCTTTCCAGTCGGGAAACCTGTCGTGCCAGCTGCATTAATGAATCGGCCAACGC
GCGGGGAGAGGCGGTTTGCGTATTGGGCGCTCTTCCGCTTCCTCGCTCACTGACTCGCTGCGCTCGGTCG
TTCGGCTGCGGCGAGCGGTATCAGCTCACTCAAAGGCGGTAATACGGTTATCCACAGAATCAGGGGATAA
CGCAGGAAAGAACATGTGAGCAAAAGGCCAGCAAAAGGCCAGGAACCGTAAAAAGGCCGCGTTGCTGGCG
TTTTTCCATAGGCTCCGCCCCCCTGACGAGCATCACAAAAATCGACGCTCAAGTCAGAGGTGGCGAAACC
CGACAGGACTATAAAGATACCAGGCGTTTCCCCCTGGAAGCTCCCTCGTGCGCTCTCCTGTTCCGACCCT
GCCGCTTACCGGATACCTGTCCGCCTTTCTCCCTTCGGGAAGCGTGGCGCTTTCTCATAGCTCACGCTGT
AGGTATCTCAGTTCGGTGTAGGTCGTTCGCTCCAAGCTGGGCTGTGTGCACGAACCCCCCGTTCAGCCCG
ACCGCTGCGCCTTATCCGGTAACTATCGTCTTGAGTCCAACCCGGTAAGACACGACTTATCGCCACTGGC
AGCAGCCACTGGTAACAGGATTAGCAGAGCGAGGTATGTAGGCGGTGCTACAGAGTTCTTGAAGTGGTGG
CCTAACTACGGCTACACTAGAAGGACAGTATTTGGTATCTGCGCTCTGCTGAAGCCAGTTACCTTCGGAA
AAAGAGTTGGTAGCTCTTGATCCGGCAAACAAACCACCGCTGGTAGCGGTGGTTTTTTTGTTTGCAAGCA
GCAGATTACGCGCAGAAAAAAAGGATCTCAAGAAGATCCTTTGATCTTTTCTACGGGGTCTGACGCTCAG
TGGAACGAAAACTCACGTTAAGGGATTTTGGTCATGAGATTATCAAAAAGGATCTTCACCTAGATCCTTT
TAAATTAAAAATGAAGTTTTAAATCAATCTAAAGTATATATGAGTAAACTTGGTCTGACAGTTACCAATG
CTTAATCAGTGAGGCACCTATCTCAGCGATCTGTCTATTTCGTTCATCCATAGTTGCCTGACTCCCCGTC
GTGTAGATAACTACGATACGGGAGGGCTTACCATCTGGCCCCAGTGCTGCAATGATACCGCGAGACCCAC
GCTCACCGGCTCCAGATTTATCAGCAATAAACCAGCCAGCCGGAAGGGCCGAGCGCAGAAGTGGTCCTGC
AACTTTATCCGCCTCCATCCAGTCTATTAATTGTTGCCGGGAAGCTAGAGTAAGTAGTTCGCCAGTTAAT
AGTTTGCGCAACGTTGTTGCCATTGCTACAGGCATCGTGGTGTCACGCTCGTCGTTTGGTATGGCTTCAT
TCAGCTCCGGTTCCCAACGATCAAGGCGAGTTACATGATCCCCCATGTTGTGCAAAAAAGCGGTTAGCTC
CTTCGGTCCTCCGATCGTTGTCAGAAGTAAGTTGGCCGCAGTGTTATCACTCATGGTTATGGCAGCACTG
CATAATTCTCTTACTGTCATGCCATCCGTAAGATGCTTTTCTGTGACTGGTGAGTACTCAACCAAGTCAT
TCTGAGAATAGTGTATGCGGCGACCGAGTTGCTCTTGCCCGGCGTCAATACGGGATAATACCGCGCCACA
TAGCAGAACTTTAAAAGTGCTCATCATTGGAAAACGTTCTTCGGGGCGAAAACTCTCAAGGATCTTACCG
CTGTTGAGATCCAGTTCGATGTAACCCACTCGTGCACCCAACTGATCTTCAGCATCTTTTACTTTCACCA
GCGTTTCTGGGTGAGCAAAAACAGGAAGGCAAAATGCCGCAAAAAAGGGAATAAGGGCGACACGGAAATG
TTGAATACTCATACTCTTCCTTTTTCAATATTATTGAAGCATTTATCAGGGTTATTGTCTCATGAGCGGA
TACATATTTGAATGTATTTAGAAAAATAAACAAATAGGGGTTCCGCGCACATTTCCCCGAAAAGTGCCAC
Features (pLannotate 1.2.2; 15 found; start..end, strand, type, name):
      4..432     +  rep_origin     f1 ori (sequence partly withheld): f1 bacteriophage origin of replication; arrow indicates direction of (+) strand synthesis
    463..620     -  CDS            lacZα (fragment): LacZα fragment of β-galactosidase; lacZ fragment
    623..641     +  promoter       T7 promoter: promoter for bacteriophage T7 RNA polymerase
    666..4802    +  gene           mini-white: white; This modified version of the white gene lacks part of the first intron.
   4809..4842    -  protein_bind   loxP: Cre-mediated recombination occurs in the 8-bp core sequence (GCATACAT). Cre recombinase
   4856..5602    +  CDS            metl (fragment): METL_DROME - Experimental evidence at protein level: Swiss-Prot protein existence level 1. Probable methyltransferase. From Drosophila melanogaster (Fruit fly).
   8147..8216    +  protein_bind   attB: attB site for the φC31 integrase (Groth et al., 2000) phage φC31 integrase
   8435..8453    -  promoter       T3 promoter: promoter for bacteriophage T3 RNA polymerase
   8498..8514    -  protein_bind   lac operator: The lac repressor binds to the lac operator to inhibit transcription in E. coli. This inhibition can be relieved by adding lactose or isopropyl-β-D-thiogalactopyranoside (IPTG). lac repressor encoded by lacI
   8522..8552    -  promoter       lac promoter: promoter for the E. coli lac operon
   8567..8588    -  protein_bind   CAP binding site: CAP binding activates transcription in the presence of cAMP. E. coli catabolite activator protein
   8601..8693    -  CDS            lacI (fragment): lac repressor; lacI; The lac repressor binds to the lac operator to inhibit transcription in E. coli. This inhibition can be relieved by adding lactose or isopropyl-β-D-thiogalactopyranoside (IPTG).
   8876..9464    -  rep_origin     ori: high-copy-number ColE1/pMB1/pBR322/pUC origin of replication
   9635..10495   -  CDS            AmpR: β-lactamase; bla; confers resistance to ampicillin, carbenicillin, and related antibiotics
  10496..10600   -  promoter       AmpR promoter: bla
