[The description below was written by a language model from this plasmid's Addgene catalogue record and pLannotate feature annotations shown in this document.]
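Description:
pattB-synaptobrevin-7-QFBDAD-hsp70 is a Drosophila transgenesis and insect expression plasmid of about 10.6 kb, built on the pattB backbone for site-specific germline integration. It is propagated in E. coli through a high-copy ColE1/pUC-type origin and an ampicillin resistance gene (β-lactamase with its own promoter). It also retains cloning-vector remnants: an f1 phage origin, lacZα and lacI fragments, lac promoter/operator elements, and flanking T7 and T3 promoters. For fly work, the φC31 attB site lets φC31 integrase insert the plasmid into a genomic attP landing site. The mini-white gene provides an eye-colour marker for identifying transformants. A single loxP site lies immediately downstream of mini-white.

The payload is a 1,053 bp synthetic insert, QF#7 (also listed as QF2), cloned between EcoRI and AatII. It consists of the DNA-binding domain and activation domain of the QF transcriptional activator from the Q binary expression system. According to the record, a synaptobrevin promoter was introduced into the backbone to drive this activator, and the construct name and the sequencing primer indicate an hsp70-derived sequence downstream, presumably acting as a terminator. None of these three parts is annotated in the automated feature table, which leaves the region between about 5.6 and 8.1 kb unlabelled. The "metl" fragment annotated just after loxP is a Drosophila genomic match that may belong to the cloned promoter region, although the record does not say so. The construct belongs to a set of improved Q-system reagents. Flies carrying it would be expected to express QF2 under the synaptobrevin promoter, activating QUAS-linked reporters or effectors.
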