Addgene plasmid #46115: pattB-synaptobrevin-7-QFBDAD-hsp70
Depositing lab: Christopher Potter. Depositing organization: Johns Hopkins University and School of Medicine. Publication: Improved and expanded Q-system reagents for genetic manipulations. Riabinina O, Luginbuhl D, Marr E, Liu S, Wu MN, Luo L, Potter CJ. Nat Methods. 2015 Jan 12. doi: 10.1038/nmeth.3250. PubMed 25581800.
Backbone
  Vector backbone: pattB
  Backbone size w/o insert (bp): 7400
  Total vector size (bp): 10623
  Modifications to backbone: Introduced synaptobrevin promoter
  Vector type: Insect Expression
  Selectable markers: white
Growth in bacteria
  Bacterial resistance: Ampicillin, 100 μg/mL
  Growth temperature: 37°C
  Growth strain: DH5alpha
  Copy number: Unknown
Gene/Insert
  Gene/Insert name: QF#7 (alt names: QF DNA binding domain; QF Activation Domain; QF2)
  Species: Synthetic
  Insert size (bp): 1053
  Cloning method: Restriction Enzyme; 5′ cloning site EcoRI (not destroyed); 3′ cloning site AatII (not destroyed)
  Sequencing primers: 5′ SYBFOR5: TGGAAGACAGTGAAAGAGGC; 3′ hsp70REV-SEQ:GCAAACTCACTCCCTGACA
Terms and licenses: Academic/Nonprofit Terms; Industry Terms: Not Available to Industry
Depositor comments: Please see this additional reference https://www.ncbi.nlm.nih.gov/pubmed/20434990 for more information on the Q-system.
How to cite: pattB-synaptobrevin-7-QFBDAD-hsp70 was a gift from Christopher Potter (Addgene plasmid # 46115 ; http://n2t.net/addgene:46115 ; RRID:Addgene_46115)
