>Addgene plasmid #46115 | pattB-synaptobrevin-7-QFBDAD-hsp70 | addgene partial sequence | sequence record 68180 | SYBFOR5
ATCATCGACAGCCGAATTCCAACATGCCACCCAAGCGCAAAACGCTTAACGCTGCGGCTGAGGCTAACGC
TCATGCCGACGGACACGCCGACGGAAACGCCGACGGACACGTGGCCAATACGGCCGCGTCCTCGAATAAT
GCGAGGTTCGCTGATCTCACTAACATCGATACTCCGGGTCTGGGACCCACAACTACGACCCTGCTCGTGG
AACCAGCACGCTCAAAGCGTCAACGAGTGTCCCGCGCATGCGACCAGTGCCGTGCAGCCCGAGAGAAATG
CGACGGAATACAGCCTGCGTGTTTCCCGTGCGTTTCCCAGGGAAGGTCCTGCACTTATCAGGCTTCGCCG
AAAAAGAGGGGAGTTCAAACCGGTTATATTCGTACGCTGGAGCTCGCCCTCGCCTGGATGTTTGAAAATG
TCGCGCGTTCCGAAGATGCCTTGCATAACCTCCTCGTCCGTGACGCCGGACAAGGATCAGCTCTGCTCGT
TGGTAAAGATTCGCCGGCTGCCGAGCGACTCCATGCCCGTTGGGCTACTAGCCGTGTCAATAAGAGCATT
ACCCGCCTCCTCCGTCAGTTGGAGCTCCCTCCTACCGCCACGGCTACGGCCTCGATAATGCCGCACGTGA
TGGAGCAGCCTCTCAGTACCAGCATTAACCCCGTCAACGACCGCTTCAACGGTATTCCCAACCCCACTCC
GTATAACTCCGATGCAGCTCTCGATGCTATCACTCAGACCAACGATTATGGAAGCGTAAATACACATGGT
ATCCTCTCTACTTACCCGCCACCGGCTACGCACCTTAATGAAGCTTCCGTCGCTCTCGCTCCCGGTGGCG
CCCCCCCCCGA
