>Addgene plasmid #46115 | pattB-synaptobrevin-7-QFBDAD-hsp70 | addgene partial sequence | sequence record 68530 | hsp70REV-SEQ 5'-GCAAACTCACTCCCTGACA-3'
AATATATTCTATTTATTAACCAAGTAGCTAATATAGCTAAAATCAATTTGTTGCTAACTTAAAACTAACA
TAATTATGTATTAGTTATTTACATTCTTTTGGTTGGTTACAACCAAATAAATAATATCACTTTTAAAAAC
TTAAGCCAGGAACTGAATAATTTTCTATTTGGCTTTAGTCGACGGTATCGATAGACGTCATCACTGTTCG
TATGTATTAATGTCGGAGAAGTTACATCCAGGAACGAATCCCAGATTGGTCATAAACTGTGGGTCGACAT
CCACAGCGTCCGTGTATTCAATGCTAGCCAAATCGTCAACCATGGCATCGTAATCAACGGTCGAGTAACC
AAAGTTCGCCATTGGAACCAGATTCGAGTGGTACGGCGGGTGATTGGTCGTGCTGTCAACATACGGAGGA
GGCGGTCGGGGGGGGGCGCCACCGGGAGCGAGAGCGACGGAAGCTTCATTAAGGTGCGTAGCCGGTGGCG
GGTAAGTAGAGAGGATACCATGTGTATTTACGCTTCCATAATCGTTGGTCTGAGTGATAGCATCGAGAGC
TGCATCGGANTTATACGGAGTGGGGTTGGGAATACCGTTGAAGCGGTCGTTGACGGGGTTAATGCTGGTA
CTGAGAGGCTGCTCCATCACGTGCGGCATTATCGAGGCCGTAGCCGTGGCGGTAGGAGGGAGCTCCAACT
GACGGAGGAGGCGGGTAATGCTCTTATTGACACGGCTAGTAGCCCAACGGGCATGGAGTCGCTCGGCAGC
CGGCGAATC
